Addgene plasmid #130676: pLenti-CMV-SMCHD1-deltaKRMR-3xFLAG
Purpose: Expresses human SMCHD1 deltaKRMR with a C-terminal 3xFLAG tag
Depositing lab: Stephen Tapscott. Depositing organization: Fred Hutchinson Cancer Center. Publication: Identification of SMCHD1 domains for nuclear localization, homo-dimerization, and protein cleavage. Hiramuki Y, Tapscott SJ. Skelet Muscle. 2018 Aug 2;8(1):24. doi: 10.1186/s13395-018-0172-z. PubMed 30071896.
Backbone
  Vector backbone: pLenti
  Backbone size w/o insert (bp): 7866
  Vector type: Mammalian Expression
  Selectable markers: Puromycin
Growth in bacteria
  Bacterial resistance: Ampicillin, 100 μg/mL
  Growth temperature: 37°C
  Growth strain: NEB Stable
  Copy number: High Copy
Gene/Insert
  Gene/Insert name: SMCHD1 deltaKRMR
  Species: H. sapiens (human)
  Insert size (bp): 6072
  Mutation: K1987_R1990del
  Entrez Gene: SMCHD1 (a.k.a. BAMS, FSHD2)
  Promoter: CMV
  Tag / fusion protein: 3xFLAG (C terminal on insert)
  Cloning method: Restriction Enzyme; 5′ cloning site Unknown (unknown if destroyed); 3′ cloning site Unknown (unknown if destroyed)
Terms and licenses: Academic/Nonprofit Terms; Industry Terms: Not Available to Industry
How to cite: pLenti-CMV-SMCHD1-deltaKRMR-3xFLAG was a gift from Stephen Tapscott (Addgene plasmid # 130676 ; http://n2t.net/addgene:130676 ; RRID:Addgene_130676)
