[The description below was written by a language model from this plasmid's Addgene catalogue record and pLannotate feature annotations shown in this document.]
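Description:
pLenti-CMV-SMCHD1-deltaKRMR-3xFLAG is an HIV-1-based lentiviral transfer plasmid for expressing a mutant human SMCHD1 in mammalian cells. The sequenced record is about 13.9 kb, consistent with a roughly 7.9 kb pLenti backbone carrying a roughly 6.1 kb insert. It is propagated in E. coli through a high-copy ColE1/pUC-type origin with ampicillin selection (β-lactamase). An f1 origin, an SV40 origin and remnants of a lac/T3/T7 cloning region are also annotated in the backbone. The viral portion has a third-generation layout. An RSV promoter is fused to a truncated 5' LTR, so genomic RNA transcription does not depend on Tat. This is followed by the Ψ packaging signal with a partial gag sequence, the Rev response element for Rev-dependent nuclear export, and the cPPT/CTS, which aids nuclear import of the reverse-transcribed genome. A second truncated LTR downstream of the cargo, followed by an SV40 polyadenylation signal, closes the vector genome.

Between these elements, the CMV immediate-early enhancer and promoter drive the SMCHD1 open reading frame, fused in frame at its C terminus to a 3xFLAG epitope for detection or immunoprecipitation. The insert carries a four-residue deletion, K1987_R1990del, which removes the KRMR motif. A WPRE downstream of the coding sequence enhances transcript stability and expression. A separate mouse PGK promoter drives puromycin N-acetyltransferase, allowing selection of transduced or transfected cells. The associated study mapped SMCHD1 regions needed for nuclear localization, homodimerization and protein cleavage, so this deletion construct presumably tests the role of the KRMR motif in one of those properties. The record does not say which property, and the cloning sites are not recorded.
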