Features (pLannotate 1.2.2; 29 found; start..end, strand, type, name):
     19..135     +  misc_feature   cPPT/CTS: central polypurine tract and central termination sequence of HIV-1
    158..461     +  enhancer       CMV enhancer: human cytomegalovirus immediate early enhancer
    462..665     +  promoter       CMV promoter: human cytomegalovirus (CMV) immediate early promoter
    748..6750    +  CDS            SMCHD1: SMHD1_HUMAN - Also known as KIAA0650 From Homo sapiens (Human).
   6751..6816    +  CDS            3xFLAG: three tandem FLAG® epitope tags, followed by an enterokinase cleavage site
   6826..7414    +  misc_feature   WPRE: woodchuck hepatitis virus posttranscriptional regulatory element
   7428..7927    +  promoter       PGK promoter: mouse phosphoglycerate kinase 1 promoter
   7948..8547    +  CDS            PuroR: puromycin N-acetyltransferase; pac from Streptomyces alboniger; confers resistance to puromycin
   8615..8752    +  CDS            nef (fragment): NEF_HV1LA - Experimental evidence at protein level: Swiss-Prot protein existence level 1. Extracellular Nef protein targets CD4(+) T-lymphocytes for apoptosis by interacting with CXCR4 surface receptors. From Human immunodeficiency virus type 1 group M subtype B (isolate Lai) (HIV-1).
   8738..8918    +  LTR            5' LTR (truncated): truncated 5' long terminal repeat (LTR) from HIV-1
   8990..9111    +  polyA_signal   SV40 poly(A) signal: SV40 polyadenylation signal
   9151..9286    +  rep_origin     SV40 ori: SV40 origin of replication
   9307..9325    -  promoter       T7 promoter: promoter for bacteriophage T7 RNA polymerase
   9333..9488    +  CDS            lacZα (fragment): LacZα fragment of β-galactosidase; lacZ fragment
   9493..9921    +  rep_origin     f1 ori (sequence partly withheld): f1 bacteriophage origin of replication; arrow indicates direction of (+) strand synthesis
   9974..10078   +  promoter       AmpR promoter: bla
  10079..10939   +  CDS            AmpR: β-lactamase; bla; confers resistance to ampicillin, carbenicillin, and related antibiotics
  11110..11698   +  rep_origin     ori: high-copy-number ColE1/pMB1/pBR322/pUC origin of replication
  11881..11973   +  CDS            lacI (fragment): lac repressor; lacI; The lac repressor binds to the lac operator to inhibit transcription in E. coli. This inhibition can be relieved by adding lactose or isopropyl-β-D-thiogalactopyranoside (IPTG).
  11986..12007   +  protein_bind   CAP binding site: CAP binding activates transcription in the presence of cAMP. E. coli catabolite activator protein
  12022..12052   +  promoter       lac promoter: promoter for the E. coli lac operon
  12056..12078   +  protein_bind   lac operator (fragment): The lac repressor binds to the lac operator to inhibit transcription in E. coli. This inhibition can be relieved by adding lactose or isopropyl-β-D-thiogalactopyranoside (IPTG). lac repressor encoded by lacI
  12121..12139   +  promoter       T3 promoter: promoter for bacteriophage T3 RNA polymerase
  12167..12393   +  promoter       RSV promoter: Rous sarcoma virus enhancer/promoter
  12394..12574   +  LTR            5' LTR (truncated): truncated 5' long terminal repeat (LTR) from HIV-1
  12621..12746   +  misc_feature   HIV-1 Ψ: packaging signal of human immunodeficiency virus type 1
  12730..13093   +  CDS            HIV-1 gag (fragment): gag protein from human immunodeficiency virus 1; gag
  13239..13472   +  misc_feature   RRE: The Rev response element (RRE) of HIV-1 allows for Rev-dependent mRNA export from the nucleus to the cytoplasm.
  13849..13949   +  CDS            Rev (fragment): human immunodeficiency virus 1 (HIV-1) Rev protein; rev; enhances nuclear export of unspliced and incompletely spliced viral mRNAs
>Addgene plasmid #130676 | pLenti-CMV-SMCHD1-deltaKRMR-3xFLAG | addgene full sequence | sequence record 300581 | Addgene NGS Result
TCGACGGTATCGGTTAACTTTTAAAAGAAAAGGGGGGATTGGGGGGTACAGTGCAGGGGAAAGAATAGTA
GACATAATAGCAACAGACATACAAACTAAAGAATTACAAAAACAAATTACAAAATTCAAAATTTTATCGA
TAAGCTTGGGAGTTCCGCGTTACATAACTTACGGTAAATGGCCCGCCTGGCTGACCGCCCAACGACCCCC
GCCCATTGACGTCAATAATGACGTATGTTCCCATAGTAACGCCAATAGGGACTTTCCATTGACGTCAATG
GGTGGAGTATTTACGGTAAACTGCCCACTTGGCAGTACATCAAGTGTATCATATGCCAAGTACGCCCCCT
ATTGACGTCAATGACGGTAAATGGCCCGCCTGGCATTATGCCCAGTACATGACCTTATGGGACTTTCCTA
CTTGGCAGTACATCTACGTATTAGTCATCGCTATTACCATGGTGATGCGGTTTTGGCAGTACATCAATGG
GCGTGGATAGCGGTTTGACTCACGGGGATTTCCAAGTCTCCACCCCATTGACGTCAATGGGAGTTTGTTT
TGGCACCAAAATCAACGGGACTTTCCAAAATGTCGTAACAACTCCGCCCCATTGACGCAAATGGGCGGTA
GGCGTGTACGGTGGGAGGTCTATATAAGCAGAGCTCGTTTAGTGAACCGTCAGATCGCCTGGAGACGCCA
TCCACGCTGTTTTGACCTCCATAGAAGACACCGACTCTAGAGGATCCATGGCAGCGGCGGACGGCGGCGG
GCCTGGTGGGGCCTCTGTGGGGACTGAGGAGGATGGCGGAGGCGTCGGCCACAGGACGGTGTACTTGTTT
GATCGGCGCGAAAAGGAGTCCGAGCTCGGGGACCGGCCTCTGCAGGTCGGGGAGCGCTCGGACTACGCGG
GATTTCGCGCGTGTGTGTGTCAGACACTTGGCATTTCACCTGAAGAAAAATTTGTTATTACAACAACAAG
TAGGAAAGAAATTACCTGTGATAATTTTGATGAAACTGTTAAAGATGGAGTCACCTTATACCTGCTACAG
TCGGTCAATCAGTTACTACTGACAGCTACGAAAGAACGAATTGACTTCTTACCTCACTATGACACACTGG
TTAAAAGTGGCATGTATGAATATTATGCCAGTGAAGGACAAAATCCTTTGCCATTTGCTCTTGCGGAATT
AATTGACAATTCATTGTCTGCTACTTCTCGTAACATTGGGGTTAGAAGAATACAGATCAAATTGCTTTTT
GATGAAACACAAGGAAAACCTGCTGTTGCAGTGATAGATAATGGAAGAGGAATGACCTCTAAACAGCTTA
ACAACTGGGCCGTGTATAGGTTGTCAAAATTCACAAGGCAAGGTGACTTTGAAAGTGATCATTCAGGATA
TGTTCGTCCAGTACCAGTGCCACGCAGTTTAAATAGTGATATTTCCTATTTTGGTGTTGGGGGCAAGCAA
GCTGTCTTCTTTGTTGGACAATCAGCCAGAATGATAAGCAAACCTGCAGATTCCCAAGATGTTCACGAGC
TTGTGCTTTCTAAAGAAGATTTTGAGAAGAAGGAGAAAAATAAAGAGGCAATATATAGTGGATATATTAG
AAACAGAAAGCCCTCTGATTCTGTTCACATTACAAATGATGATGAAAGATTTCTACATCATCTTATCATA
GAGGAGAAGGAAAAAGATAGCTTTACTGCTGTGGTTATCACAGGGGTACAACCAGAACACATACAGTACT
TGAAAAATTATTTCCACCTTTGGACACGACAGTTAGCGCATATTTATCACTACTATATTCATGGCCCAAA
AGGAAATGAAATACGAACATCAAAAGAAGTTGAACCTTTCAACAATATTGATATTGAAATTTCTATGTTT
GAAAAAGGGAAGGTACCTAAGATTGTCAACCTAAGGGAAATACAAGACGACATGCAGACGTTGTATGTAA
ACACAGCAGCTGATAGTTTTGAATTCAAAGCTCATGTTGAAGGAGATGGTGTAGTGGAAGGGATTATCCG
TTATCATCCATTCTTATATGATAGAGAAACTTACCCTGATGATCCATGCTTTCCATCAAAATTAAAAGAT
GAAGATGATGAAGATGATTGTTTCATACTTGAGAAAGCAGCTAGAGGGAAAAGGCCTATTTTTGAATGTT
TTTGGAATGGACGATTAATACCATATACATCAGTTGAAGACTTTGACTGGTGTACTCCTCCTAAGAAGAG
AGGGCTTGCACCAATTGAATGCTACAATAGGATATCTGGTGCATTATTCACTAATGACAAATTCCAGGTC
AGCACAAATAAATTGACGTTTATGGATCTTGAGCTAAAATTGAAAGATAAGAACACCCTTTTTACAAGGA
TTTTAAATGGACAGGAACAGCGAATGAAAATTGACAGAGAATTTGCTTTGTGGCTGAAGGACTGTCATGA
GAAGTATGATAAACAAATAAAATTTACACTTTTTAAGGGAGTAATTACACGTCCTGATCTTCCTTCTAAA
AAGCAAGGTCCCTGGGCAACATATGCAGCAATAGAATGGGATGGAAAGATATACAAAGCAGGACAGCTGG
TCAAGACAATCAAGACACTTCCCCTCTTTTATGGAAGCATAGTAAGATTTTTTCTTTATGGCGATCATGA
TGGAGAAGTATATGCTACAGGAGGAGAGGTTCAAATTGCAATGGAACCTCAGGCACTATATGATGAAGTA
AGAACTGTGCCAATTGCAAAGCTGGATAGGACAGTTGCTGAGAAAGCTGTTAAAAAATATGTAGAAGATG
AAATGGCAAGGCTCCCTGATAGATTGTCAGTAACTTGGCCTGAAGGAGATGAATTATTGCCTAATGAGGT
TAGGCCTGCTGGAACCCCTATTGGTGCGTTAAGAATTGAAATACTGAATAAAAAAGGGGAAGCAATGCAA
AAGCTTCCAGGAACAAGCCATGGAGGGTCAAAGAAACTCCTGGTTGAGCTCAAAGTTATTTTACATTCTT
CAAGTGGAAATAAAGAGATTATTTCGCATATTAGTCAACATGGAGGAAAATGGCCTTACTGGTTTAAAAA
AATGGAAAATATTCAGAAGTTGGGGAATTATACCTTGAAATTACAAGTTGTGTTGAATGAAAGTAATGCA
GACACTTATGCAGGAAGACCACTACCATCTAAAGCAATTAAGTTTTCTGTTAAAGAGGGTAAGCCAGAGA
AATTTTCATTTGGTCTTCTGGATCTTCCTTTTCGTGTTGGAGTTCCATTTAATATCCCTCTGGAGTTTCA
GGATGAATTTGGTCATACCAGTCAACTAGTAACTGATATTCAGCCAGTTCTTGAAGCAAGTGGTTTATCT
TTACATTATGAAGAAATAACCAAAGGACCAAATTGTGTAATTCGAGGTGTTACAGCCAAGGGCCCTGTAA
ACTCTTGTCAAGGCAAGAATTATAATCTGAAGGTTACTCTGCCTGGCTTAAAAGAAGACTCACAGATTTT
GAAAATTAGATTACTACCTGGTCACCCTCGTCGACTGAAAGTGAAACCTGATTCTGAAATTTTAGTTATA
GAAAATGGAACAGCTTTCCCATTTCAGGTGGAAGTTTTAGATGAATCAGACAACATAACAGCACAACCAA
AATTGATTGTTCATTGTAAGTTTTCAGGTGCTCCAAACCTTCCAGTCTATGTTGTAGATTGCAGTAGTTC
TGGAACCAGTATTTTAACAGGATCTGCAATTCAAGTTCAGAATATTAAAAAAGACCAGACGCTTAAAGCA
AGAATTGAAATACCTAGTTGTAAAGATGTGGCACCTGTGGAGAAGACTATTAAGTTGCTTCCCAGTAGCC
ATGTTGCAAGACTACAAATATTCAGTGTAGAAGGACAAAAGGCAATTCAGATCAAACATCAGGATGAGGT
TAATTGGATAGCGGGTGATATTATGCATAATCTTATTTTTCAAATGTATGATGAAGGAGAAAGAGAAATC
AATATAACATCAGCTTTAGCAGAAAAAATTAAAGTTAATTGGACTCCTGAGATTAACAAAGAACACTTGC
TACAGGGTCTGCTTCCTGATGTGCAAGTACCAACATCTGTAAAAGATATGCGCTATTGCCAGGTTTCATT
CCAAGATGATCATGTGTCTTTGGAAAGTGCGTTTACAGTAAGACCACTTCCTGATGAACCTAAACATTTA
AAATGTGAAATGAAAGGAGGAAAAACAGTACAGATGGGCCAAGAGCTTCAAGGAGAAGTAGTTATAATAA
TTACAGATCAGTACGGAAATCAGATTCAAGCATTTTCACCAAGTTCTTTATCTTCTTTGTCAATTGCTGG
GGTTGGACTTGATAGCTCAAATTTGAAAACAACCTTTCAGGAAAACACACAGAGTATAAGTGTAAGAGGC
ATCAAATTTATTCCAGGTCCTCCTGGAAATAAGGATCTTTGTTTTACTTGGCGTGAGTTTTCTGACTTTA
TTCGAGTGCAACTAATTTCTGGACCTCCTGCTAAACTTCTCCTTATAGACTGGCCAGAACTAAAGGAGTC
CATTCCAGTGATTAATGGAAGAGATTTACAGAACCCTATTATTGTTCAACTTTGTGATCAGTGGGATAAT
CCAGCACCGGTACAACATGTTAAAATAAGTCTTACAAAAGCTAGCAATTTAAAGCTCATGCCTTCAAACC
AACAGCATAAAACAGATGAGAAAGGCAGGGCTAATTTGGGAGTATTCAGTGTTTTTGCCCCTAGGGGAGA
GCATACTCTTCAGGTTAAAGCCATCTATAACAAAAGTATCATAGAAGGACCTATAATTAAGTTAATGATT
CTTCCAGACCCAGAAAAACCCGTTCGTCTCAATGTTAAATATGACAAAGATGCATCCTTCTTAGCAGGGG
GTCTTTTCACTGATTTTATGATTAGTGTTATTTCTGAAGATGACAGTATCATTAAAAACATTAATCCAGC
ACGTATTTCCATGAAAATGTGGAAGCTGTCTACCAGTGGGAACCGACCCCCAGCAAATGCAGAAACATTT
AGTTGTAATAAAATAAAAGATAATGACAAAGAAGATGGCTGCTTCTATTTCAGGGATAAAGTAATTCCTA
ATAAAGTGGGGACATATTGTATCCAGTTTGGTTTTATGATGGATAAAACAAATATTCTCAACAGTGAACA
GGTTATAGTTGAAGTCCTGCCTAATCAACCTGTGAAGTTAGTACCTAAAATTAAACCACCTACACCAGCT
GTTTCAAATGTTCGCTCAGTTGCCAGTAGGACCTTGGTCAGAGATCTACATCTTAGTATCACGGATGACT
ACGACAACCATACTGGAATTGATTTGGTTGGCACTATAATAGCCACCATTAAAGGCTCTAATGAGGAAGA
TACTGATACCCCACTTTTTATTGGGAAAGTTAGAACACTTGAATTCCCCTTCGTGAATGGTTCGGCTGAA
ATCATGAGTCTGGTGCTGGCAGAAAGTAGTCCTGGAAGGGATAGTACTGAATATTTTATTGTATTTGAGC
CCCGGCTACCACTTTTATCAAGAACCTTAGAACCATATATCCTACCGTTCATGTTTTACAATGATGTTAA
GAAGCAGCAACAAATGGCAGCACTTACAAAAGAAAAGGACCAATTATCTCAGTCTATTGTTATGTATAAA
AGTTTATTTGAAGCCAGCCAACAGCTTCTTAATGAAATGAAATGTCAAGTTGAAGAAGCAAGATTAAAAG
AGGCCCAATTGCGAAATGAACTAAAAATACATAATATTGACATTCCTACAACACAACAGGTGCCACACAT
TGAAGCACTTCTGAAAAGAAAGCTATCAGAACAAGAAGAACTGAAGAAAAAACCTAGAAGATCGTGTACT
CTTCCAAACTATACTAAAGGCAGTGGAGATGTTTTGGGAAAGATTGCACATCTAGCACAAATTGAAGATG
ATAGAGCTGCGATGGTTATTTCTTGGCATCTGGCAAGTGACATGGACTGTGTAGTCACCCTAACCACTGA
CGCTGCACGTCGTATCTATGATGAAACCCAAGGTCGTCAGCAGGTGTTGCCCCTTGATTCTATTTACAAG
AAGACTCTTCCAGATTGGAAAAGATCTCTACCTCATTTCCGAAATGGAAAATTGTATTTTAAACCCATTG
GAGATCCAGTCTTTGCTCGAGACTTGTTAACATTTCCAGATAATGTAGAACATTGTGAAACAGTATTTGG
TATGCTGTTAGGAGACACCATTATTTTGGATAATCTGGATGCGGCCAATCATTATAGAAAAGAGGTTGTT
AAAATTACACACTGTCCTACACTGCTGACCAGAGATGGAGATCGAATTCGAAGTAATGGAAAGTTTGGGG
GCCTTCAGAATAAAGCTCCTCCAATGGATAAACTTCGGGGAATGGTATTTGGAGCTCCAGTTCCAAAACA
GTGTCTGATCTTAGGGGAACAAATAGATCTTCTTCAGCAGTATCGTTCTGCTGTGTGCAAACTAGACAGT
GTGAATAAGGATCTTAACAGTCAATTAGAGTACCTTCGCACTCCGGATATGAGGAAGAAAAAGCAAGAAC
TTGATGAACATGAGAAAAATCTCAAACTAATAGAGGAAAAACTAGGTATGACTCCCATACGTAAGTGTAA
TGACTCATTGCGTCATTCACCAAAGGTTGAGACGACAGATTGTCCAGTTCCTCCTCGAGAAGCTACAAGA
CAAAATAGGATTATAACCAAAACAGATGTAGACTACAAAGACCATGACGGTGATTATAAAGATCATGACA
TCGATTACAAGGATGACGATGACAAGTGAGTCGACAATCAACCTCTGGATTACAAAATTTGTGAAAGATT
GACTGGTATTCTTAACTATGTTGCTCCTTTTACGCTATGTGGATACGCTGCTTTAATGCCTTTGTATCAT
GCTATTGCTTCCCGTATGGCTTTCATTTTCTCCTCCTTGTATAAATCCTGGTTGCTGTCTCTTTATGAGG
AGTTGTGGCCCGTTGTCAGGCAACGTGGCGTGGTGTGCACTGTGTTTGCTGACGCAACCCCCACTGGTTG
GGGCATTGCCACCACCTGTCAGCTCCTTTCCGGGACTTTCGCTTTCCCCCTCCCTATTGCCACGGCGGAA
CTCATCGCCGCCTGCCTTGCCCGCTGCTGGACAGGGGCTCGGCTGTTGGGCACTGACAATTCCGTGGTGT
TGTCGGGGAAGCTGACGTCCTTTCCATGGCTGCTCGCCTGTGTTGCCACCTGGATTCTGCGCGGGACGTC
CTTCTGCTACGTCCCTTCGGCCCTCAATCCAGCGGACCTTCCTTCCCGCGGCCTGCTGCCGGCTCTGCGG
CCTCTTCCGCGTCTTCGCCTTCGCCCTCAGACGAGTCGGATCTCCCTTTGGGCCGCCTCCCCGCCTGGAA
TTCTACCGGGTAGGGGAGGCGCTTTTCCCAAGGCAGTCTGGAGCATGCGCTTTAGCAGCCCCGCTGGGCA
CTTGGCGCTACACAAGTGGCCTCTGGCCTCGCACACATTCCACATCCACCGGTAGGCGCCAACCGGCTCC
GTTCTTTGGTGGCCCCTTCGCGCCACCTTCTACTCCTCCCCTAGTCAGGAAGTTCCCCCCCGCCCCGCAG
CTCGCGTCGTGCAGGACGTGACAAATGGAAGTAGCACGTCTCACTAGTCTCGTGCAGATGGACAGCACCG
CTGAGCAATGGAAGCGGGTAGGCCTTTGGGGCAGCGGCCAATAGCAGCTTTGCTCCTTCGCTTTCTGGGC
TCAGAGGCTGGGAAGGGGTGGGTCCGGGGGCGGGCTCAGGGGCGGGCTCAGGGGCGGGGCGGGCGCCCGA
AGGTCCTCCGGAGGCCCGGCATTCTGCACGCTTCAAAAGCGCACGTCTGCCGCGCTGTTCTCCTCTTCCT
CATCTCCGGGCCTTTCGACCTGCAGCCCAAGCTTACCATGACCGAGTACAAGCCCACGGTGCGCCTCGCC
ACCCGCGACGACGTCCCCAGGGCCGTACGCACCCTCGCCGCCGCGTTCGCCGACTACCCCGCCACGCGCC
ACACCGTCGATCCGGACCGCCACATCGAGCGGGTCACCGAGCTGCAAGAACTCTTCCTCACGCGCGTCGG
GCTCGACATCGGCAAGGTGTGGGTCGCGGACGACGGCGCCGCGGTGGCGGTCTGGACCACGCCGGAGAGC
GTCGAAGCGGGGGCGGTGTTCGCCGAGATCGGCCCGCGCATGGCCGAGTTGAGCGGTTCCCGGCTGGCCG
CGCAGCAACAGATGGAAGGCCTCCTGGCGCCGCACCGGCCCAAGGAGCCCGCGTGGTTCCTGGCCACCGT
CGGCGTCTCGCCCGACCACCAGGGCAAGGGTCTGGGCAGCGCCGTCGTGCTCCCCGGAGTGGAGGCGGCC
GAGCGCGCCGGGGTGCCCGCCTTCCTGGAGACCTCCGCGCCCCGCAACCTCCCCTTCTACGAGCGGCTCG
GCTTCACCGTCACCGCCGACGTCGAGGTGCCCGAAGGACCGCGCACCTGGTGCATGACCCGCAAGCCCGG
TGCCTGACGCCCGCCCCACGACCCGCAGCGCCCGACCGAAAGGAGCGCACGACCCCATGCATCTCGAGGG
CCCGGTACCTTTAAGACCAATGACTTACAAGGCAGCTGTAGATCTTAGCCACTTTTTAAAAGAAAAGGGG
GGACTGGAAGGGCTAGCTCACTCCCAACGAAGACAAGATCTGCTTTTTGCTTGTACTGGGTCTCTCTGGT
TAGACCAGATCTGAGCCTGGGAGCTCTCTGGCTAACTAGGGAACCCACTGCTTAAGCCTCAATAAAGCTT
GCCTTGAGTGCTTCAAGTAGTGTGTGCCCGTCTGTTGTGTGACTCTGGTAACTAGAGATCCCTCAGACCC
TTTTAGTCAGTGTGGAAAATCTCTAGCAGTAGTAGTTCATGTCATCTTATTATTCAGTATTTATAACTTG
CAAAGAAATGAATATCAGAGAGTGAGAGGAACTTGTTTATTGCAGCTTATAATGGTTACAAATAAAGCAA
TAGCATCACAAATTTCACAAATAAAGCATTTTTTTCACTGCATTCTAGTTGTGGTTTGTCCAAACTCATC
AATGTATCTTATCATGTCTGGCTCTAGCTATCCCGCCCCTAACTCCGCCCATCCCGCCCCTAACTCCGCC
CAGTTCCGCCCATTCTCCGCCCCATGGCTGACTAATTTTTTTTATTTATGCAGAGGCCGAGGCCGCCTCG
GCCTCTGAGCTATTCCAGAAGTAGTGAGGAGGCTTTTTTGGAGGCCTAGGGACGTACCCAATTCGCCCTA
TAGTGAGTCGTATTACGCGCGCTCACTGGCCGTCGTTTTACAACGTCGTGACTGGGAAAACCCTGGCGTT
ACCCAACTTAATCGCCTTGCAGCACATCCCCCTTTCGCCAGCTGGCGTAATAGCGAAGAGGCCCGCACCG
ATCGCCCTTCCCAACAGTTGCGCAGCCTGAATGGCGAATGGG
[124 nt withheld, positions 9493-9616]
C
[91 nt withheld, positions 9618-9708]
A
[49 nt withheld, positions 9710-9758]
CCTTTGACGTTGGAGTCCACGTTCTTT
[37 nt withheld, positions 9786-9822]
ACCCTATCTCGGTCTATTCTTTTGATTTATAAGGGATTTTGCCGATTTCGGCCTATTGGTTAAAAAATGA
GCTGATTTAACAAAAATTTAACGCGAATTTTAACAAAATATTAACGCTTACAATTTAGGTGGCACTTTTC
GGGGAAATGTGCGCGGAACCCCTATTTGTTTATTTTTCTAAATACATTCAAATATGTATCCGCTCATGAG
ACAATAACCCTGATAAATGCTTCAATAATATTGAAAAAGGAAGAGTATGAGTATTCAACATTTCCGTGTC
GCCCTTATTCCCTTTTTTGCGGCATTTTGCCTTCCTGTTTTTGCTCACCCAGAAACGCTGGTGAAAGTAA
AAGATGCTGAAGATCAGTTGGGTGCACGAGTGGGTTACATCGAACTGGATCTCAACAGCGGTAAGATCCT
TGAGAGTTTTCGCCCCGAAGAACGTTTTCCAATGATGAGCACTTTTAAAGTTCTGCTATGTGGCGCGGTA
TTATCCCGTATTGACGCCGGGCAAGAGCAACTCGGTCGCCGCATACACTATTCTCAGAATGACTTGGTTG
AGTACTCACCAGTCACAGAAAAGCATCTTACGGATGGCATGACAGTAAGAGAATTATGCAGTGCTGCCAT
AACCATGAGTGATAACACTGCGGCCAACTTACTTCTGACAACGATCGGAGGACCGAAGGAGCTAACCGCT
TTTTTGCACAACATGGGGGATCATGTAACTCGCCTTGATCGTTGGGAACCGGAGCTGAATGAAGCCATAC
CAAACGACGAGCGTGACACCACGATGCCTGTAGCAATGGCAACAACGTTGCGCAAACTATTAACTGGCGA
ACTACTTACTCTAGCTTCCCGGCAACAATTAATAGACTGGATGGAGGCGGATAAAGTTGCAGGACCACTT
CTGCGCTCGGCCCTTCCGGCTGGCTGGTTTATTGCTGATAAATCTGGAGCCGGTGAGCGTGGGTCTCGCG
GTATCATTGCAGCACTGGGGCCAGATGGTAAGCCCTCCCGTATCGTAGTTATCTACACGACGGGGAGTCA
GGCAACTATGGATGAACGAAATAGACAGATCGCTGAGATAGGTGCCTCACTGATTAAGCATTGGTAACTG
TCAGACCAAGTTTACTCATATATACTTTAGATTGATTTAAAACTTCATTTTTAATTTAAAAGGATCTAGG
TGAAGATCCTTTTTGATAATCTCATGACCAAAATCCCTTAACGTGAGTTTTCGTTCCACTGAGCGTCAGA
CCCCGTAGAAAAGATCAAAGGATCTTCTTGAGATCCTTTTTTTCTGCGCGTAATCTGCTGCTTGCAAACA
AAAAAACCACCGCTACCAGCGGTGGTTTGTTTGCCGGATCAAGAGCTACCAACTCTTTTTCCGAAGGTAA
CTGGCTTCAGCAGAGCGCAGATACCAAATACTGTTCTTCTAGTGTAGCCGTAGTTAGGCCACCACTTCAA
GAACTCTGTAGCACCGCCTACATACCTCGCTCTGCTAATCCTGTTACCAGTGGCTGCTGCCAGTGGCGAT
AAGTCGTGTCTTACCGGGTTGGACTCAAGACGATAGTTACCGGATAAGGCGCAGCGGTCGGGCTGAACGG
GGGGTTCGTGCACACAGCCCAGCTTGGAGCGAACGACCTACACCGAACTGAGATACCTACAGCGTGAGCT
ATGAGAAAGCGCCACGCTTCCCGAAGGGAGAAAGGCGGACAGGTATCCGGTAAGCGGCAGGGTCGGAACA
GGAGAGCGCACGAGGGAGCTTCCAGGGGGAAACGCCTGGTATCTTTATAGTCCTGTCGGGTTTCGCCACC
TCTGACTTGAGCGTCGATTTTTGTGATGCTCGTCAGGGGGGCGGAGCCTATGGAAAAACGCCAGCAACGC
GGCCTTTTTACGGTTCCTGGCCTTTTGCTGGCCTTTTGCTCACATGTTCTTTCCTGCGTTATCCCCTGAT
TCTGTGGATAACCGTATTACCGCCTTTGAGTGAGCTGATACCGCTCGCCGCAGCCGAACGACCGAGCGCA
GCGAGTCAGTGAGCGAGGAAGCGGAAGAGCGCCCAATACGCAAACCGCCTCTCCCCGCGCGTTGGCCGAT
TCATTAATGCAGCTGGCACGACAGGTTTCCCGACTGGAAAGCGGGCAGTGAGCGCAACGCAATTAATGTG
AGTTAGCTCACTCATTAGGCACCCCAGGCTTTACACTTTATGCTTCCGGCTCGTATGTTGTGTGGAATTG
TGAGCGGATAACAATTTCACACAGGAAACAGCTATGACCATGATTACGCCAAGCGCGCAATTAACCCTCA
CTAAAGGGAACAAAAGCTGGAGCTGCAAGCTTAATGTAGTCTTATGCAATACTCTTGTAGTCTTGCAACA
TGGTAACGATGAGTTAGCAACATGCCTTACAAGGAGAGAAAAAGCACCGTGCATGCCGATTGGTGGAAGT
AAGGTGGTACGATCGTGCCTTATTAGGAAGGCAACAGACGGGTCTGACATGGATTGGACGAACCACTGAA
TTGCCGCATTGCAGAGATATTGTATTTAAGTGCCTAGCTCGATACATAAACGGGTCTCTCTGGTTAGACC
AGATCTGAGCCTGGGAGCTCTCTGGCTAACTAGGGAACCCACTGCTTAAGCCTCAATAAAGCTTGCCTTG
AGTGCTTCAAGTAGTGTGTGCCCGTCTGTTGTGTGACTCTGGTAACTAGAGATCCCTCAGACCCTTTTAG
TCAGTGTGGAAAATCTCTAGCAGTGGCGCCCGAACAGGGACTTGAAAGCGAAAGGGAAACCAGAGGAGCT
CTCTCGACGCAGGACTCGGCTTGCTGAAGCGCGCACGGCAAGAGGCGAGGGGCGGCGACTGGTGAGTACG
CCAAAAATTTTGACTAGCGGAGGCTAGAAGGAGAGAGATGGGTGCGAGAGCGTCAGTATTAAGCGGGGGA
GAATTAGATCGCGATGGGAAAAAATTCGGTTAAGGCCAGGGGGAAAGAAAAAATATAAATTAAAACATAT
AGTATGGGCAAGCAGGGAGCTAGAACGATTCGCAGTTAATCCTGGCCTGTTAGAAACATCAGAAGGCTGT
AGACAAATACTGGGACAGCTACAACCATCCCTTCAGACAGGATCAGAAGAACTTAGATCATTATATAATA
CAGTAGCAACCCTCTATTGTGTGCATCAAAGGATAGAGATAAAAGACACCAAGGAAGCTTTAGACAAGAT
AGAGGAAGAGCAAAACAAAAGTAAGACCACCGCACAGCAAGCGGCCGCTGATCTTCAGACCTGGAGGAGG
AGATATGAGGGACAATTGGAGAAGTGAATTATATAAATATAAAGTAGTAAAAATTGAACCATTAGGAGTA
GCACCCACCAAGGCAAAGAGAAGAGTGGTGCAGAGAGAAAAAAGAGCAGTGGGAATAGGAGCTTTGTTCC
TTGGGTTCTTGGGAGCAGCAGGAAGCACTATGGGCGCAGCGTCAATGACGCTGACGGTACAGGCCAGACA
ATTATTGTCTGGTATAGTGCAGCAGCAGAACAATTTGCTGAGGGCTATTGAGGCGCAACAGCATCTGTTG
CAACTCACAGTCTGGGGCATCAAGCAGCTCCAGGCAAGAATCCTGGCTGTGGAAAGATACCTAAAGGATC
AACAGCTCCTGGGGATTTGGGGTTGCTCTGGAAAACTCATTTGCACCACTGCTGTGCCTTGGAATGCTAG
TTGGAGTAATAAATCTCTGGAACAGATTTGGAATCACACGACCTGGATGGAGTGGGACAGAGAAATTAAC
AATTACACAAGCTTAATACACTCCTTAATTGAAGAATCGCAAAACCAGCAAGAAAAGAATGAACAAGAAT
TATTGGAATTAGATAAATGGGCAAGTTTGTGGAATTGGTTTAACATAACAAATTGGCTGTGGTATATAAA
ATTATTCATAATGATAGTAGGAGGCTTGGTAGGTTTAAGAATAGTTTTTGCTGTACTTTCTATAGTGAAT
AGAGTTAGGCAGGGATATTCACCATTATCGTTTCAGACCCACCTCCCAACCCCGAGGGGACCCGACAGGC
CCGAAGGAATAGAAGAAGAAGGTGGAGAGAGAGACAGAGACAGATCCATTCGATTAGTGAACGGATC
